Addgene plasmid #13071: 223 pCS EGFP DEST
Depositing lab: Nathan Lawson. Depositing organization: University of Massachusetts, Worcester. Publication: Gateway compatible vectors for analysis of gene function in the zebrafish. Villefranc JA, Amigo J, Lawson ND. Dev Dyn. 2007 Nov . 236(11):3077-87. 10.1002/dvdy.21354 PubMed 17948311.
Backbone
  Vector backbone: na
  Backbone size w/o insert (bp): 5778
Growth in bacteria
  Bacterial resistance: Chloramphenicol and Ampicillin, 25 & 100 μg/mL
  Growth temperature: 37°C
  Growth strain: ccdB Survival
  Growth instructions: Must be grown in a strain resistant to ccdB.
  Copy number: High Copy
Gene/Insert
  Gene/Insert name: EGFP
  Insert size (bp): 770
  Cloning method: Restriction Enzyme
  Sequencing primers: 5′ SP6
Terms and licenses: Academic/Nonprofit Terms; Industry Terms: Not Available to Industry
How to cite: 223 pCS EGFP DEST was a gift from Nathan Lawson (Addgene plasmid # 13071 ; http://n2t.net/addgene:13071 ; RRID:Addgene_13071)
