[The description below was written by a language model from this plasmid's Addgene catalogue record and the feature table of its GenBank file.]
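Description:
223 pCS EGFP DEST is a 6,558 bp Gateway destination vector built on a pCS-style expression layout (the catalogue lists the backbone only as "na"), from a set of Gateway-compatible vectors made for analysing gene function in zebrafish. It replicates at high copy in E. coli from a ColE1/pUC-type origin and also carries an f1 origin for single-stranded DNA production. Selection uses ampicillin (backbone bla gene) together with chloramphenicol (cat gene within the Gateway cassette). Because the cassette also encodes the gyrase poison CcdB, the unrecombined plasmid can only be maintained in a ccdB-resistant strain.

The expression unit begins with the simian cytomegalovirus IE94 enhancer/promoter, which spans the end of the circular map and is followed directly by an SP6 promoter. The same unit can therefore drive expression from injected or transfected DNA in vertebrate cells, or serve as a template for in vitro transcription of mRNA with SP6 polymerase. Downstream lie a Kozak consensus and the EGFP coding sequence, followed by attR1, the lac UV5-driven CmR gene, ccdB and attR2, and then an SV40 polyadenylation signal. T7 and T3 promoters flank the poly(A) region in the reverse orientation.

In an LR reaction, a gene from an attL entry clone replaces the CmR/ccdB cassette and so comes to lie just after EGFP. This arrangement suggests the vector is meant to produce N-terminal EGFP fusions, although the record does not state the reading frame across attR1 explicitly. Loss of ccdB provides counter-selection for recombinants in standard strains. The resulting clones would suit tracking protein localisation or expression in zebrafish embryos.
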