LOCUS       Exported 6558 bp ds-DNA circular SYN 12-MAY-2021
DEFINITION  synthetic circular DNA
ACCESSION   .
VERSION     .
KEYWORDS    223 pCS EGFP DEST
SOURCE      synthetic DNA construct
  ORGANISM  synthetic DNA construct
REFERENCE   1 (bases 1 to 6558)
  AUTHORS   Villefranc JA, Amigo J, Lawson ND
  TITLE     Gateway compatible vectors for analysis of gene function in the
            zebrafish.
  JOURNAL   Dev Dyn. 2007 Nov . 236(11):3077-87.
  PUBMED    17948311
REFERENCE   2 (bases 1 to 6558)
  AUTHORS   .
  TITLE     Direct Submission
  JOURNAL   Exported May 12, 2021 from SnapGene Server 1.1.58
            http://www.snapgene.com
FEATURES             Location/Qualifiers
     source          1..6558
                     /organism="synthetic DNA construct"
                     /mol_type="other DNA"
     promoter        35..53
                     /label=SP6 promoter
                     /note="promoter for bacteriophage SP6 RNA polymerase"
     primer_bind     35..52
                     /label=SP6
                     /note="SP6 promoter, forward primer"
     regulatory      119..128
                     /regulatory_class="other"
                     /note="vertebrate consensus sequence for strong initiation
                     of translation (Kozak, 1987)"
     CDS             125..841
                     /codon_start=1
                     /product="enhanced GFP"
                     /label=EGFP
                     /translation="MVSKGEELFTGVVPILVELDGDVNGHKFSVSGEGEGDATYGKLTL
                     KFICTTGKLPVPWPTLVTTLTYGVQCFSRYPDHMKQHDFFKSAMPEGYVQERTIFFKDD
                     GNYKTRAEVKFEGDTLVNRIELKGIDFKEDGNILGHKLEYNYNSHNVYIMADKQKNGIK
                     VNFKIRHNIEDGSVQLADHYQQNTPIGDGPVLLPDNHYLSTQSALSKDPNEKRDHMVLL
                     EFVTAAGITLGMDELYK"
     CDS             125..841
                     /codon_start=1
                     /product="the original enhanced GFP (Yang et al., 1996)"
                     /label=EGFP
                     /note="mammalian codon-optimized"
                     /translation="MVSKGEELFTGVVPILVELDGDVNGHKFSVSGEGEGDATYGKLTL
                     KFICTTGKLPVPWPTLVTTLTYGVQCFSRYPDHMKQHDFFKSAMPEGYVQERTIFFKDD
                     GNYKTRAEVKFEGDTLVNRIELKGIDFKEDGNILGHKLEYNYNSHNVYIMADKQKNGIK
                     VNFKIRHNIEDGSVQLADHYQQNTPIGDGPVLLPDNHYLSTQSALSKDPNEKRDHMVLL
                     EFVTAAGITLGMDELYK"
     primer_bind     complement(170..191)
                     /label=EGFP-N
                     /note="EGFP, reverse primer"
     primer_bind     complement(431..450)
                     /label=EXFP-R
                     /note="For distinguishing EGFP variants, reverse primer"
     primer_bind     778..799
                     /label=EGFP-C
                     /note="EGFP, forward primer"
     protein_bind    863..987
                     /gene="mutant version of attR"
                     /label=attR1
                     /bound_moiety="LR Clonase(TM)"
                     /note="recombination site for the Gateway(R) LR reaction"
     promoter        1012..1042
                     /label=lac UV5 promoter
                     /note="E. coli lac promoter with an ""up"" mutation"
     CDS             1096..1755
                     /codon_start=1
                     /gene="cat"
                     /product="chloramphenicol acetyltransferase"
                     /label=CmR
                     /note="confers resistance to chloramphenicol"
                     /translation="MEKKITGYTTVDISQWHRKEHFEAFQSVAQCTYNQTVQLDITAFL
                     KTVKKNKHKFYPAFIHILARLMNAHPEFRMAMKDGELVIWDSVHPCYTVFHEQTETFSS
                     LWSEYHDDFRQFLHIYSQDVACYGENLAYFPKGFIENMFFVSANPWVSFTSFDLNVANM
                     DNFFAPVFTMGKYYTQGDKVLMPLAIQVHHAVCDGFHVGRMLNELQQYCDEWQGGA"
     primer_bind     complement(1162..1181)
                     /label=CAT-R
                     /note="Chloramphenicol resistance gene, reverse primer"
     CDS             2097..2402
                     /codon_start=1
                     /gene="ccdB"
                     /product="CcdB, a bacterial toxin that poisons DNA gyrase"
                     /label=ccdB
                     /note="Plasmids containing the ccdB gene cannot be
                     propagated in standard E. coli strains."
                     /translation="MQFKVYTYKRESRYRLFVDVQSDIIDTPGRRMVIPLASARLLSDK
                     VSRELYPVVHIGDESWRMMTTDMASVPVSVIGEEVADLSHRENDIKNAINLMFWGI"
     primer_bind     2281..2300
                     /label=ccdB-fwd
                     /note="ccdB gene, forward primer"
     protein_bind    complement(2443..2567)
                     /gene="mutant version of attR"
                     /label=attR2
                     /bound_moiety="LR Clonase(TM)"
                     /note="recombination site for the Gateway(R) LR reaction"
     promoter        complement(2585..2602)
                     /label=T7 promoter
                     /note="promoter for bacteriophage T7 RNA polymerase"
     polyA_signal    2607..2741
                     /label=SV40 poly(A) signal
                     /note="SV40 polyadenylation signal"
     primer_bind     complement(2631..2650)
                     /label=EBV-rev
                     /note="SV40 polyA terminator, reverse primer"
     primer_bind     2685..2704
                     /label=SV40pA-R
                     /note="SV40 polyA, reverse primer"
     primer_bind     complement(2854..2874)
                     /label=T3
                     /note="T3 promoter, forward primer"
     promoter        complement(2854..2872)
                     /label=T3 promoter
                     /note="promoter for bacteriophage T3 RNA polymerase"
     primer_bind     complement(2893..2909)
                     /label=M13 rev
                     /note="common sequencing primer, one of multiple similar
                     variants"
     primer_bind     complement(2893..2909)
                     /label=M13 Reverse
                     /note="In lacZ gene. Also called M13-rev"
     primer_bind     complement(2906..2928)
                     /label=M13/pUC Reverse
                     /note="In lacZ gene"
     protein_bind    2917..2933
                     /label=lac operator
                     /bound_moiety="lac repressor encoded by lacI"
                     /note="The lac repressor binds to the lac operator to
                     inhibit transcription in E. coli. This inhibition can be
                     relieved by adding lactose or
                     isopropyl-beta-D-thiogalactopyranoside (IPTG)."
     promoter        complement(2941..2971)
                     /label=lac promoter
                     /note="promoter for the E. coli lac operon"
     protein_bind    2986..3007
                     /label=CAP binding site
                     /bound_moiety="E. coli catabolite activator protein"
                     /note="CAP binding activates transcription in the presence
                     of cAMP."
     primer_bind     complement(3124..3141)
                     /label=L4440
                     /note="L4440 vector, forward primer"
     rep_origin      complement(3295..3883)
                     /direction=LEFT
                     /label=ori
                     /note="high-copy-number ColE1/pMB1/pBR322/pUC origin of
                     replication"
     primer_bind     complement(3375..3394)
                     /label=pBR322ori-F
                     /note="pBR322 origin, forward primer"
     CDS             complement(4054..4914)
                     /codon_start=1
                     /gene="bla"
                     /product="beta-lactamase"
                     /label=AmpR
                     /note="confers resistance to ampicillin, carbenicillin, and
                     related antibiotics"
                     /translation="MSIQHFRVALIPFFAAFCLPVFAHPETLVKVKDAEDQLGARVGYI
                     ELDLNSGKILESFRPEERFPMMSTFKVLLCGAVLSRIDAGQEQLGRRIHYSQNDLVEYS
                     PVTEKHLTDGMTVRELCSAAITMSDNTAANLLLTTIGGPKELTAFLHNMGDHVTRLDRW
                     EPELNEAIPNDERDTTMPVAMATTLRKLLTGELLTLASRQQLIDWMEADKVAGPLLRSA
                     LPAGWFIADKSGAGERGSRGIIAALGPDGKPSRIVVIYTTGSQATMDERNRQIAEIGAS
                     LIKHW"
     primer_bind     4677..4696
                     /label=Amp-R
                     /note="Ampicillin resistance gene, reverse primer"
     promoter        complement(4915..5019)
                     /gene="bla"
                     /label=AmpR promoter
     rep_origin      complement(5045..5500)
                     /direction=LEFT
                     /label=f1 ori
                     /note="f1 bacteriophage origin of replication; arrow
                     indicates direction of (+) strand synthesis"
     primer_bind     complement(5182..5203)
                     /label=F1ori-F
                     /note="F1 origin, forward primer"
     primer_bind     5394..5413
                     /label=F1ori-R
                     /note="F1 origin, reverse primer"
     promoter        5574..6558
                     /label=CMV IE94 promoter
                     /note="enhancer/promoter region of simian cytomegalovirus
                     major immediate early transcription unit IE94"
ORIGIN
        1 cgccattctg cctggggacg tcggagcaag cttgatttag gtgacactat agaatacaag
       61 ctacttgttc tttttgcagg atcccatcga ttcgaattca aggctagcgc taccggtcgc
      121 caccatggtg agcaagggcg aggagctgtt caccggggtg gtgcccatcc tggtcgagct
      181 ggacggcgac gtaaacggcc acaagttcag cgtgtccggc gagggcgagg gcgatgccac
      241 ctacggcaag ctgaccctga agttcatctg caccaccggc aagctgcccg tgccctggcc
      301 caccctcgtg accaccctga cctacggcgt gcagtgcttc agccgctacc ccgaccacat
      361 gaagcagcac gacttcttca agtccgccat gcccgaaggc tacgtccagg agcgcaccat
      421 cttcttcaag gacgacggca actacaagac ccgcgccgag gtgaagttcg agggcgacac
      481 cctggtgaac cgcatcgagc tgaagggcat cgacttcaag gaggacggca acatcctggg
      541 gcacaagctg gagtacaact acaacagcca caacgtctat atcatggccg acaagcagaa
      601 gaacggcatc aaggtgaact tcaagatccg ccacaacatc gaggacggca gcgtgcagct
      661 cgccgaccac taccagcaga acacccccat cggcgacggc cccgtgctgc tgcccgacaa
      721 ccactacctg agcacccagt ccgccctgag caaagacccc aacgagaagc gcgatcacat
      781 ggtcctgctg gagttcgtga ccgccgccgg gatcactctc ggcatggacg agctgtacaa
      841 gtccggactc agatctcgaa tcacaagttt gtacaaaaaa gctgaacgag aaacgtaaaa
      901 tgatataaat atcaatatat taaattagat tttgcataaa aaacagacta cataatactg
      961 taaaacacaa catatccagt cactatggcg gccgcattag gcaccccagg ctttacactt
     1021 tatgcttccg gctcgtataa tgtgtggatt ttgagttagg atccgtcgag attttcagga
     1081 gctaaggaag ctaaaatgga gaaaaaaatc actggatata ccaccgttga tatatcccaa
     1141 tggcatcgta aagaacattt tgaggcattt cagtcagttg ctcaatgtac ctataaccag
     1201 accgttcagc tggatattac ggccttttta aagaccgtaa agaaaaataa gcacaagttt
     1261 tatccggcct ttattcacat tcttgcccgc ctgatgaatg ctcatccgga attccgtatg
     1321 gcaatgaaag acggtgagct ggtgatatgg gatagtgttc acccttgtta caccgttttc
     1381 catgagcaaa ctgaaacgtt ttcatcgctc tggagtgaat accacgacga tttccggcag
     1441 tttctacaca tatattcgca agatgtggcg tgttacggtg aaaacctggc ctatttccct
     1501 aaagggttta ttgagaatat gtttttcgtc tcagccaatc cctgggtgag tttcaccagt
     1561 tttgatttaa acgtggccaa tatggacaac ttcttcgccc ccgttttcac catgggcaaa
     1621 tattatacgc aaggcgacaa ggtgctgatg ccgctggcga ttcaggttca tcatgccgtt
     1681 tgtgatggct tccatgtcgg cagaatgctt aatgaattac aacagtactg cgatgagtgg
     1741 cagggcgggg cgtaaacgcg tggatccggc ttactaaaag ccagataaca gtatgcgtat
     1801 ttgcgcgctg atttttgcgg tataagaata tatactgata tgtatacccg aagtatgtca
     1861 aaaagaggta tgctatgaag cagcgtatta cagtgacagt tgacagcgac agctatcagt
     1921 tgctcaaggc atatatgatg tcaatatctc cggtctggta agcacaacca tgcagaatga
     1981 agcccgtcgt ctgcgtgccg aacgctggaa agcggaaaat caggaaggga tggctgaggt
     2041 cgcccggttt attgaaatga acggctcttt tgctgacgag aacaggggct ggtgaaatgc
     2101 agtttaaggt ttacacctat aaaagagaga gccgttatcg tctgtttgtg gatgtacaga
     2161 gtgatattat tgacacgccc gggcgacgga tggtgatccc cctggccagt gcacgtctgc
     2221 tgtcagataa agtctcccgt gaactttacc cggtggtgca tatcggggat gaaagctggc
     2281 gcatgatgac caccgatatg gccagtgtgc cggtctccgt tatcggggaa gaagtggctg
     2341 atctcagcca ccgcgaaaat gacatcaaaa acgccattaa cctgatgttc tggggaatat
     2401 aaatgtcagg ctcccttata cacagccagt ctgcaggtcg accatagtga ctggatatgt
     2461 tgtgttttac agcattatgt agtctgtttt ttatgcaaaa tctaatttaa tatattgata
     2521 tttatatcat tttacgtttc tcgttcagct ttcttgtaca aagtggtgat tcgagcctct
     2581 agaactatag tgagtcgtat tacgtagatc cagacatgat aagatacatt gatgagtttg
     2641 gacaaaccac aactagaatg cagtgaaaaa aatgctttat ttgtgaaatt tgtgatgcta
     2701 ttgctttatt tgtaaccatt ataagctgca ataaacaagt taacaacaac aattgcattc
     2761 attttatgtt tcaggttcag ggggaggtgt gggaggtttt ttaattcgcg gccgcggcgc
     2821 caatgcattg ggcccggtac ccagcttttg ttccctttag tgagggttaa ttgcgcgctt
     2881 ggcgtaatca tggtcatagc tgtttcctgt gtgaaattgt tatccgctca caattccaca
     2941 caacatacga gccggaagca taaagtgtaa agcctggggt gcctaatgag tgagctaact
     3001 cacattaatt gcgttgcgct cactgcccgc tttccagtcg ggaaacctgt cgtgccagct
     3061 gcattaatga atcggccaac gcgcggggag aggcggtttg cgtattgggc gctcttccgc
     3121 ttcctcgctc actgactcgc tgcgctcggt cgttcggctg cggcgagcgg tatcagctca
     3181 ctcaaaggcg gtaatacggt tatccacaga atcaggggat aacgcaggaa agaacatgtg
     3241 agcaaaaggc cagcaaaagg ccaggaaccg taaaaaggcc gcgttgctgg cgtttttcca
     3301 taggctccgc ccccctgacg agcatcacaa aaatcgacgc tcaagtcaga ggtggcgaaa
     3361 cccgacagga ctataaagat accaggcgtt tccccctgga agctccctcg tgcgctctcc
     3421 tgttccgacc ctgccgctta ccggatacct gtccgccttt ctcccttcgg gaagcgtggc
     3481 gctttctcat agctcacgct gtaggtatct cagttcggtg taggtcgttc gctccaagct
     3541 gggctgtgtg cacgaacccc ccgttcagcc cgaccgctgc gccttatccg gtaactatcg
     3601 tcttgagtcc aacccggtaa gacacgactt atcgccactg gcagcagcca ctggtaacag
     3661 gattagcaga gcgaggtatg taggcggtgc tacagagttc ttgaagtggt ggcctaacta
     3721 cggctacact agaaggacag tatttggtat ctgcgctctg ctgaagccag ttaccttcgg
     3781 aaaaagagtt ggtagctctt gatccggcaa acaaaccacc gctggtagcg gtggtttttt
     3841 tgtttgcaag cagcagatta cgcgcagaaa aaaaggatct caagaagatc ctttgatctt
     3901 ttctacgggg tctgacgctc agtggaacga aaactcacgt taagggattt tggtcatgag
     3961 attatcaaaa aggatcttca cctagatcct tttaaattaa aaatgaagtt ttaaatcaat
     4021 ctaaagtata tatgagtaaa cttggtctga cagttaccaa tgcttaatca gtgaggcacc
     4081 tatctcagcg atctgtctat ttcgttcatc catagttgcc tgactccccg tcgtgtagat
     4141 aactacgata cgggagggct taccatctgg ccccagtgct gcaatgatac cgcgagaccc
     4201 acgctcaccg gctccagatt tatcagcaat aaaccagcca gccggaaggg ccgagcgcag
     4261 aagtggtcct gcaactttat ccgcctccat ccagtctatt aattgttgcc gggaagctag
     4321 agtaagtagt tcgccagtta atagtttgcg caacgttgtt gccattgcta caggcatcgt
     4381 ggtgtcacgc tcgtcgtttg gtatggcttc attcagctcc ggttcccaac gatcaaggcg
     4441 agttacatga tcccccatgt tgtgcaaaaa agcggttagc tccttcggtc ctccgatcgt
     4501 tgtcagaagt aagttggccg cagtgttatc actcatggtt atggcagcac tgcataattc
     4561 tcttactgtc atgccatccg taagatgctt ttctgtgact ggtgagtact caaccaagtc
     4621 attctgagaa tagtgtatgc ggcgaccgag ttgctcttgc ccggcgtcaa tacgggataa
     4681 taccgcgcca catagcagaa ctttaaaagt gctcatcatt ggaaaacgtt cttcggggcg
     4741 aaaactctca aggatcttac cgctgttgag atccagttcg atgtaaccca ctcgtgcacc
     4801 caactgatct tcagcatctt ttactttcac cagcgtttct gggtgagcaa aaacaggaag
     4861 gcaaaatgcc gcaaaaaagg gaataagggc gacacggaaa tgttgaatac tcatactctt
     4921 cctttttcaa tattattgaa gcatttatca gggttattgt ctcatgagcg gatacatatt
     4981 tgaatgtatt tagaaaaata aacaaatagg ggttccgcgc acatttcccc gaaaagtgcc
     5041 acctaaattg taagcgttaa tattttgtta aaattcgcgt taaatttttg ttaaatcagc
     5101 tcatttttta accaataggc cgaaatcggc aaaatccctt ataaatcaaa agaatagacc
     5161 gagatagggt tgagtgttgt tccagtttgg aacaagagtc cactattaaa gaacgtggac
     5221 tccaacgtca aaggnnnnnn nnnnnnnnnn nnnnnnnnnn nnnnnnnnnn nnnnnnnnnn
     5281 nnntnnnnnn nnnnnnnnnn nnnnnnnnnn nnnnnnnnnn nnnnnnnnnn nnnnnnnnnn
     5341 nnnnnnnnnn nnnnnnnnnn nnnnnnnnnn nnnnngnnnn nnnnnnnnnn nnnnnnnnnn
     5401 nnnnnnnnnn nnnnnnnnnn nnnnnnnnnn nnnnnnnnnn nnnnnnnnnn nnnnnnnnnn
     5461 nnnnnnnnnn nnnnnnnnnn nnnnnnnnnn nnnnnnnnnn cccattcgcc attcaggctg
     5521 cgcaactgtt gggaagggcg atcggtgcgg gcctcttcgc tattacgcca gtcgaccata
     5581 gccaattcaa tatggcgtat atggactcat gccaattcaa tatggtggat ctggacctgt
     5641 gccaattcaa tatggcgtat atggactcgt gccaattcaa tatggtggat ctggacccca
     5701 gccaattcaa tatggcggac ttggcaccat gccaattcaa tatggcggac ttggcactgt
     5761 gccaactggg gaggggtcta cttggcacgg tgccaagttt gaggaggggt cttggccctg
     5821 tgccaagtcc gccatattga attggcatgg tgccaataat ggcggccata ttggctatat
     5881 gccaggatca atatataggc aatatccaat atggccctat gccaatatgg ctattggcca
     5941 ggttcaatac tatgtattgg ccctatgcca tatagtattc catatatggg ttttcctatt
     6001 gacgtagata gcccctccca atgggcggtc ccatatacca tatatggggc ttcctaatac
     6061 cgcccatagc cactccccca ttgacgtcaa tggtctctat atatggtctt tcctattgac
     6121 gtcatatggg cggtcctatt gacgtatatg gcgcctcccc cattgacgtc aattacggta
     6181 aatggcccgc ctggctcaat gcccattgac gtcaatagga ccacccacca ttgacgtcaa
     6241 tgggatggct cattgcccat tcatatccgt tctcacgccc cctattgacg tcaatgacgg
     6301 taaatggccc acttggcagt acatcaatat ctattaatag taacttggca agtacattac
     6361 tattggaagg acgccagggt acattggcag tactcccatt gacgtcaatg gcggtaaatg
     6421 gcccgcgatg gctgccaagt acatccccat tgacgtcaat ggggaggggc aatgacgcaa
     6481 atgggcgttc cattgacgta aatgggcggt aggcgtgcct aatgggaggt ctatataagc
     6541 aatgctcgtt tagggaac
//
