>Addgene plasmid #13071 | 223 pCS EGFP DEST | addgene partial sequence | sequence record 19451 | 13071 with CMV-F
AGGGCTTTAGCATGCTGTTAGGGACCGCCATTCTGCCTGGGGACGTCGGAGCAAGCTTGATTTAGGTGAC
ACTATAGAATACAAGCTACTTGTTCTTTTTGCAGGATCCCATCGATTCGAATTCAAGGCTAGCGCTACCG
GTCGCCACCATGGTGAGCAAGGGCGAGGAGCTGTTCACCGGGGTGGTGCCCATCCTGGTCGAGCTGGACG
GCGACGTAAACGGCCACAAGTTCAGCGTGTCCGGCGAGGGCGAGGGCGATGCCACCTACGGCAAGCTGAC
CCTGAAGTTCATCTGCACCACCGGCAAGCTGCCCGTGCCCTGGCCCACCCTCGTGACCACCCTGACCTAC
GGCGTGCAGTGCTTCAGCCGCTACCCCGACCACATGAAGCAGCACGACTTCTTCAAGTCCGCCATGCCCG
AAGGCTACGTCCAGGAGCGCACCATCTTCTTCAAGGACGACGGCAACTACAAGACCCGCGCCGAGGTGAA
GTTCGAGGGCGACACCCTGGTGAACCGCATCGAGCTGAAGGGCATCGACTTCAAGGAGGACGGCAACATC
CTGGGGCACAAGCTGGAGTACAACTACAACAGCCACAACGTCTATATCATGGCCGACAAGCAGAAGAACG
GCATCAAGGTGAACTTCAAGATCCGCCACAACATCGAGGACGGCAGCGTGCAGCTCGCCGACCACTACCA
GCAGAACACCCCCATCGGCGACGGCCCCGTGCTGCTGCCCGACAACCACTACCTGAGCACCCAGTCCGCC
CTGAGCAAAGACCCCAACGAGAAGCGCGATCACATGGTCCTGCTGGAGTTCGTGACCGCCGCCGGGATCA
CTCTCGGCATGGACGAGCTGTACAA
